Addgene plasmid #171680: pUHD-SB-mAID/Bla
Purpose: (Empty Backbone) TRE-controlled mAID-fusion sleeping beauty transposon vector with selection marker (blasticidin)
Depositing lab: Randy Poon. Depositing organization: Hong Kong University of Science and Technology. Publication: One-step multiplex toolkit for efficient generation of conditional gene silencing human cell lines. Yeung TK, Lau HW, Ma HT, Poon RYC. Mol Biol Cell. 2021 May 12:mbcE21020051. doi: 10.1091/mbc.E21-02-0051. PubMed 33979199.
Backbone
  Vector backbone: pSBbi
  Backbone size (bp): 4874
  Vector type: Mammalian Expression
  Promoter: TRE
  Selectable markers: Blasticidin
  Tag / fusion protein: mAID (N terminal on backbone)
Growth in bacteria
  Bacterial resistance: Ampicillin, 100 μg/mL
  Growth temperature: 37°C
  Growth strain: DH5alpha
  Copy number: High Copy
Terms and licenses: Academic/Nonprofit Terms; Industry Terms: Not Available to Industry
How to cite: pUHD-SB-mAID/Bla was a gift from Randy Poon (Addgene plasmid # 171680 ; http://n2t.net/addgene:171680 ; RRID:Addgene_171680)
