[The description below was written by a language model from this plasmid's Addgene catalogue record and pLannotate feature annotations shown in this document.]
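Description:
pUHD-SB-mAID/Bla is an empty-backbone mammalian expression vector of 4,874 bp, derived from the pSBbi Sleeping Beauty transposon series. It is designed for stable genomic integration of a tetracycline-regulated, degron-tagged gene of interest. In bacteria it is maintained as a high-copy plasmid through a ColE1/pUC-type origin and is selected with ampicillin via the β-lactamase gene and its native promoter.

The expression cassette starts with a tetracycline response element carrying seven tetO operator copies, joined to a minimal CMV promoter. Transcription therefore depends on a Tet transactivator supplied separately and can be switched by tetracycline or doxycycline. Downstream lies a fragment of Arabidopsis IAA17, which corresponds to the mini auxin-inducible degron (mAID). It is placed so that a cloned coding sequence is expressed with an N-terminal mAID tag. An SV40-derived polyadenylation region follows, although it is annotated on the opposite strand. In cells expressing a TIR1 auxin receptor, adding auxin targets mAID fusions for rapid proteasomal degradation, so the product can be shut off at both the transcriptional and protein levels.

A separate cassette encodes blasticidin S deaminase followed by a bGH polyadenylation signal, allowing blasticidin selection of integrants. The feature table does not annotate the promoter driving this marker, nor the Sleeping Beauty inverted repeats implied by the catalogue description. Integration would require a Sleeping Beauty transposase provided in trans. The associated publication describes a toolkit for generating conditional gene-silencing human cell lines, which fits use of this vector to supply a degradable, switchable rescue copy of a gene.
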