Features (pLannotate 1.2.2; 13 found; start..end, strand, type, name):
    311..581     +  protein_bind   tetracycline response element: contains seven copies of the tetracycline operator tetO tetracycline repressor TetR
    592..609     +  misc_feature   MCS (fragment): pUC18/19 multiple cloning site
    614..652     +  promoter       minimal CMV promoter: human cytomegalovirus (CMV) immediate early promoter
    757..1023    +  CDS            IAA17 (fragment): IAA17_ARATH - Also known as AXR3. Experimental evidence at protein level: Swiss-Prot protein existence level 1. Aux/IAA proteins are short-lived transcriptional factors that function as repressors of early auxin response genes at low auxin concentrations. Repression is thought to result from the interaction with auxin response factors (ARFs), proteins that bind to the auxin- responsive promoter element (AuxRE). Formation of heterodimers with ARF proteins may alter their ability to modulate early auxin response genes expression. From Arabidopsis thaliana (Mouse-ear cress).
   1072..1153    -  polyA_signal   SV40 poly(A) signal: SV40 polyadenylation signal
   1176..1244    -  CDS            large T antigen (fragment): large T antigen from SV40 (simian virus 40)
   1870..2268    +  CDS            BSD: blasticidin S deaminase; Aspergillus terreus BSD; confers resistance to blasticidin
   2326..2550    +  polyA_signal   bGH poly(A) signal: bovine growth hormone polyadenylation signal
   2554..2575    +  promoter       SV40 promoter (fragment): SV40 enhancer and early promoter
   3047..3635    -  rep_origin     ori: high-copy-number ColE1/pMB1/pBR322/pUC origin of replication
   3806..4666    -  CDS            AmpR: β-lactamase; bla; confers resistance to ampicillin, carbenicillin, and related antibiotics
   4667..4771    -  promoter       AmpR promoter: bla
   4798..4848    +  misc_feature   bom (fragment): basis of mobility region from pBR322
>Addgene plasmid #171680 | pUHD-SB-mAID/Bla | addgene full sequence | sequence record 338406 | Addgene NGS Result
CAGTTGAAGTCGGAAGTTTACATACACTTAAGTTGGAGTCATTAAAACTCGTTTTTCAACTACTCCACAA
ATTTCTTGTTAACAAACAATAGTTTTGGCAAGTCAGTTAGGACATCTACTTTGTGCATGACACAAGTCAT
TTTTCCAACAATTGTTTACAGACAGATTATTTCACTTATAATTCACTGTATCACAATTCCAGTGGGTCAG
AAGTTTACATACACTAAGTTCGACTCCTCTGCAGAATGCGGCGATGTTTCGGTAAGGGGTCCGCTATCTA
GGCCCTTTCGTCTTTAGTCGAGTTTACCACTCCCTATCAGTGATAGAGAAAAGTGAAAGTCGAGTTTACC
ACTCCCTATCAGTGATAGAGAAAAGTGAAAGTCGAGTTTACCACTCCCTATCAGTGATAGAGAAAAGTGA
AAGTCGAGTTTACCACTCCCTATCAGTGATAGAGAAAAGTGAAAGTCGAGTTTACCACTCCCTATCAGTG
ATAGAGAAAAGTGAAAGTCGAGTTTACCACTCCCTATCAGTGATAGAGAAAAGTGAAAGTCGAGTTTACC
ACTCCCTATCAGTGATAGAGAAAAGTGAAAGTCGAGCTCGGTACCCGGGTCGAGGTAGGCGTGTACGGTG
GGAGGCCTATATAAGCAGAGCTCGTTTAGTGAACCGTCAGATCGCCTGGAGACGCCATCCACGCTGTTTT
GACCTCCATAGAAGAGACCGGGACCGATCCAGCCTCCGCGGGCTAGCATGGCCGGAGCAAAGGAGAAATC
AGCCTGCCCTAAAGACCCCGCAAAGCCCCCCGCAAAAGCACAGGTGGTGGGATGGCCCCCCGTGCGCAGC
TACCGGAAGAACGTGATGGTGTCCTGCCAGAAGAGCTCCGGAGGACCAGAGGCAGCAGCCTTTGTGAAGG
TGTCTATGGATGGCGCCCCTTACCTGAGAAAGATCGACCTGAGGATGTATAAGGCCTCCATGGCTCGAGA
ATTCGAGCTCGGTACCCGGGGATCCAGACATGATAAGATCGATAGACATGATAAGATACATTGATGAGTT
TGGACAAACCACAACAAGAATGCAGTGAAAAAAATGCTTTATTTGTGAAATTTGTGATGCTATTGCTTTA
TTTGTAACCATTATAAGCTGCAATAAACAAGTTAACAACAACAATTGCATTCATTTTATGTTTCAGGTTC
AGGGGGAGATGTGGGAGGTTTTTTAAAGCAAGTAAAACCTCTACAAATGTGGTACCTAGACGAGACCCTG
TCTCACAAAATAAAGTAAGCCCGGACTGAGTGCGGAAAGGCGGGCCTGGCGGGTCTGGTCTCCCCATGCG
GGCCACCAGAGGCCCTGCAGCCTTCAGTCGCTTGAAGGGGTAATGGCGCTTCCACTCACAAACATGGCGG
ACAGAGCGTGTGAACGAGATGAACAGCCCCTCAAAAATATGGCCGCCGAGGCTGGACGGCCGTGCCCCAG
CAGCACCGCCTCCGCGCCCCACGTGATCTCTCGCCGGGCACAGCGCTGACCGCGGAGGTCCAACCGGAAG
AATGTCCGGATTGGACATTCGGAAGAGGGCCCGCCTTCCCTGGGGAATCTCTGCGCACGCGCAGAACGCT
TCGACCAATGAAAACACAGGAAGCCGTCCGCGCAACCGCGTTGCGTCACTTCTGCCGCCCCTGTTTCAAG
GTATATAGCCGTAGACGGAACTTCGCCTTTCTCTCGGCCTTAGCGCCATTTTTTTGGGTGAGTGTTTTTT
GGTTCCTGCGTTGGGATTCCGTGTACAATCCATAGACATCTGACCTCGGCACTTAGCATCATCACAGCAA
ACTAACTGTAGCCTTTCTCTCTTTCCCTGTAGAAACCTCTGCACTCGACATGGCCAAGCCTTTGTCTCAA
GAAGAATCCACCCTCATTGAAAGAGCAACGGCTACAATCAACAGCATCCCCATCTCTGAAGACTACAGCG
TCGCCAGCGCAGCTCTCTCTAGCGACGGCCGCATCTTCACTGGTGTCAATGTATATCATTTTACTGGGGG
ACCTTGTGCAGAACTCGTGGTGCTGGGCACTGCTGCTGCTGCGGCAGCTGGCAACCTGACTTGTATCGTC
GCGATCGGAAATGAGAACAGGGGCATCTTGAGCCCCTGCGGACGGTGCCGACAGGTGCTTCTCGATCTGC
ATCCTGGGATCAAAGCCATAGTGAAGGACAGTGATGGACAGCCGACGGCAGTTGGGATTCGTGAATTGCT
GCCCTCTGGTTATGTGTGGGAGGGCTAAGCACTTCGTGGCCGAAGCTTGGGGATCAATTCTCTAGAGCTC
GCTGATCAGCCTCGACTGTGCCTTCTAGTTGCCAGCCATCTGTTGTTTGCCCCTCCCCCGTGCCTTCCTT
GACCCTGGAAGGTGCCACTCCCACTGTCCTTTCCTAATAAAATGAGGAAATTGCATCGCATTGTCTGAGT
AGGTGTCATTCTATTCTGGGGGGTGGGGTGGGGCAGGACAGCAAGGGGGAGGATTGGGAAGACAATAGCA
GGCATGCTGGGGATGCGGTGGGCTCTATGGCTTCTGAGGCGGAAAGAACCAGCTGGGCCTACTAGCTACT
CGGGACCCCTTACCGAAACATCGCCGCATTCTGCAGAGGAGTCGAGTGTATGTAAACTTCTGACCCACTG
GGAATGTGATGAAAGAAATAAAAGCTGAAATGAATCATTCTCTCTACTATTATTCTGATATTTCACATTC
TTAAAATAAAGTGGTGATCCTAACTGACCTAAGACAGGGAATTTTTACTAGGATTAAATGTCAGGAATTG
TGAAAAAGTGAGTTTAAATGTATTTGGCTAAGGTGTATGTAAACTTCCGACTTCAACTGTATAGGGATCT
GCTTCCTCGCTCACTGACTCGCTGCGCTCGGTCGTTCGGCTGCGGCGAGCGGTATCAGCTCACTCAAAGG
CGGTAATACGGTTATCCACAGAATCAGGGGATAACGCAGGAAAGAACATGTGAGCAAAAGGCCAGCAAAA
GGCCAGGAACCGTAAAAAGGCCGCGTTGCTGGCGTTTTTCCATAGGCTCCGCCCCCCTGACGAGCATCAC
AAAAATCGACGCTCAAGTCAGAGGTGGCGAAACCCGACAGGACTATAAAGATACCAGGCGTTTCCCCCTG
GAAGCTCCCTCGTGCGCTCTCCTGTTCCGACCCTGCCGCTTACCGGATACCTGTCCGCCTTTCTCCCTTC
GGGAAGCGTGGCGCTTTCTCATAGCTCACGCTGTAGGTATCTCAGTTCGGTGTAGGTCGTTCGCTCCAAG
CTGGGCTGTGTGCACGAACCCCCCGTTCAGCCCGACCGCTGCGCCTTATCCGGTAACTATCGTCTTGAGT
CCAACCCGGTAAGACACGACTTATCGCCACTGGCAGCAGCCACTGGTAACAGGATTAGCAGAGCGAGGTA
TGTAGGCGGTGCTACAGAGTTCTTGAAGTGGTGGCCTAACTACGGCTACACTAGAAGAACAGTATTTGGT
ATCTGCGCTCTGCTGAAGCCAGTTACCTTCGGAAAAAGAGTTGGTAGCTCTTGATCCGGCAAACAAACCA
CCGCTGGTAGCGGTGGTTTTTTTGTTTGCAAGCAGCAGATTACGCGCAGAAAAAAAGGATCTCAAGAAGA
TCCTTTGATCTTTTCTACGGGGTCTGACGCTCAGTGGAACGAAAACTCACGTTAAGGGATTTTGGTCATG
AGATTATCAAAAAGGATCTTCACCTAGATCCTTTTAAATTAAAAATGAAGTTTTAAATCAATCTAAAGTA
TATATGAGTAAACTTGGTCTGACAGTTACCAATGCTTAATCAGTGAGGCACCTATCTCAGCGATCTGTCT
ATTTCGTTCATCCATAGTTGCCTGACTCCCCGTCGTGTAGATAACTACGATACGGGAGGGCTTACCATCT
GGCCCCAGTGCTGCAATGATACCGCGAGACCCACGCTCACCGGCTCCAGATTTATCAGCAATAAACCAGC
CAGCCGGAAGGGCCGAGCGCAGAAGTGGTCCTGCAACTTTATCCGCCTCCATCCAGTCTATTAATTGTTG
CCGGGAAGCTAGAGTAAGTAGTTCGCCAGTTAATAGTTTGCGCAACGTTGTTGCCATTGCTACAGGCATC
GTGGTGTCACGCTCGTCGTTTGGTATGGCTTCATTCAGCTCCGGTTCCCAACGATCAAGGCGAGTTACAT
GATCCCCCATGTTGTGCAAAAAAGCGGTTAGCTCCTTCGGTCCTCCGATCGTTGTCAGAAGTAAGTTGGC
CGCAGTGTTATCACTCATGGTTATGGCAGCACTGCATAATTCTCTTACTGTCATGCCATCCGTAAGATGC
TTTTCTGTGACTGGTGAGTACTCAACCAAGTCATTCTGAGAATAGTGTATGCGGCGACCGAGTTGCTCTT
GCCCGGCGTCAATACGGGATAATACCGCGCCACATAGCAGAACTTTAAAAGTGCTCATCATTGGAAAACG
TTCTTCGGGGCGAAAACTCTCAAGGATCTTACCGCTGTTGAGATCCAGTTCGATGTAACCCACTCGTGCA
CCCAACTGATCTTCAGCATCTTTTACTTTCACCAGCGTTTCTGGGTGAGCAAAAACAGGAAGGCAAAATG
CCGCAAAAAAGGGAATAAGGGCGACACGGAAATGTTGAATACTCATACTCTTCCTTTTTCAATATTATTG
AAGCATTTATCAGGGTTATTGTCTCATGAGCGGATACATATTTGAATGTATTTAGAAAAATAAACAAATA
GGGGTTCCGCGCACATTTCCCCGAAAAGTGCCACCTGATGCGGTGTGAAATACCGCACAGATGCGTAAGG
AGAAAATACCGCATCAGGAAATTGTAAGCGTTAAGATCCCTATA
